>Addgene plasmid #204668 | pHB1 | addgene full sequence | sequence record 422775 | Addgene NGS Result
ATTGCAGCACTGGGGCCAGATGGTAAGCCCTCCCGTATCGTAGTTATCTACACGACGGGGAGTCAGGCAA
CTATGGATGAACGAAATAGACAGATCGCTGAGATAGGTGCCTCACTGATTAAGCATTGGTAACTGTCAGA
CCAAGTTTACTCATATATACTTTAGATTGATTTAAAACTTCATTTTTAATTTAAAAGGATCTAGGTGAAG
ATCCTTTTTGATAATCTCATGACCAAAATCCCTTAACGTGAGTTTTCGTTCCACTGAGCGTCAGACCCCG
TAGAAAAGATCAAAGGATCTTCTTGAGATCCTTTTTTTCTGCGCGTAATCTGCTGCTTGCAAACAAAAAA
ACCACCGCTACCAGCGGTGGTTTGTTTGCCGGATCAAGAGCTACCAACTCTTTTTCCGAAGGTAACTGGC
TTCAGCAGAGCGCAGATACCAAATACTGTTCTTCTAGTGTAGCCGTAGTTAGGCCACCACTTCAAGAACT
CTGTAGCACCGCCTACATACCTCGCTCTGCTAATCCTGTTACCAGTGGCTGCTGCCAGTGGCGATAAGTC
GTGTCTTACCGGGTTGGACTCAAGACGATAGTTACCGGATAAGGCGCAGCGGTCGGGCTGAACGGGGGGT
TCGTGCACACAGCCCAGCTTGGAGCGAACGACCTACACCGAACTGAGATACCTACAGCGTGAGCTATGAG
AAAGCGCCACGCTTCCCGAAGGGAGAAAGGCGGACAGGTATCCGGTAAGCGGCAGGGTCGGAACAGGAGA
GCGCACGAGGGAGCTTCCAGGGGGAAACGCCTGGTATCTTTATAGTCCTGTCGGGTTTCGCCACCTCTGA
CTTGAGCGTCGATTTTTGTGATGCTCGTCAGGGGGGCGGAGCCTATGGAAAAACGCCAGCAACGCGGCCT
TTTTACGGTTCCTGGCCTTTTGCTGGCCTTTTGCTCACATGTTCTTTCCTGCGTTATCCCCTGATTCTGT
GGATAACCGTATTACCGCCTTTGAGTGAGCTGATACCGCTCGCCGCAGCCGAACGACCGAGCGCAGCGAG
TCAGTGAGCGAGGAAGCGGAAGAGCGCCCAATACGCAAACCGCCTCTCCCCGCGCGTTGGCCGATTCATT
AATGCAGCTGGCACGACAGGTTTCCCGACTGGAAAGCGGGCAGTGAGCGCAACGCAATTAATGTGAGTTA
GCTCACTCATTAGGCACCCCAGGCTTTACACTTTATGCTTCCGGCTCGTATGTTGTGTGGAATTGTGAGC
GGATAACAATTTCACACAGGAAACAGCTATGACCATGATTACGCCAAGCTTACGAGACGAGCTTCTTATA
TATGCTTCGCCAGGAAGTTCCTATTCTCTAGAAAGTATAGGAACTTCCTTAGAAGCAAACTTAAGAGTGT
GTTGATAGTGCAGTATCTTAAAATTTTGTATAATAGGAATTGAAGTTAAATTAGATGCTAAAAATTTGTA
ATTAAGAAGGAGTGATTACATGAACAAAAATATAAAATATTCTCAAAACTTTTTAACGAGTGAAAAAGTA
CTCAACCAAATAATAAAACAATTGAATTTAAAAGAAACCGATACCGTTTACGAAATTGGAACAGGTAAAG
GGCATTTAACGACGAAACTGGCTAAAATAAGTAAACAGGTAACGTCTATTGAATTAGACAGTCATCTATT
CAACTTATCGTCAGAAAAATTAAAACTGAATACTCGTGTCACTTTAATTCACCAAGATATTCTACAGTTT
CAATTCCCTAACAAACAGAGGTATAAAATTGTTGGGAGTATTCCTTACCATTTAAGCACACAAATTATTA
AAAAAGTGGTTTTTGAAAGCCATGCGTCTGACATCTATCTGATTGTTGAAGAAGGATTCTACAAGCGTAC
CTTGGATATTCACCGAACACTAGGGTTGCTCTTGCACACTCAAGTCTCGATTCAGCAATTGCTTAAGCTG
CCAGCGGAATGCTTTCATCCTAAACCAAAAGTAAACAGTGTCTTAATAAAACTTACCCGCCATACCACAG
ATGTTCCAGATAAATATTGGAAGCTATATACGTACTTTGTTTCAAAATGGGTCAATCGAGAATATCGTCA
ACTGTTTACTAAAAATCAGTTTCATCAAGCAATGAAACACGCCAAAGTAAACAATTTAAGTACCGTTACT
TATGAGCAAGTATTGTCTATTTTTAATAGTTATCTATTATTTAACGGGAGGAAATAATCTAGAATGCGAG
AGTAGGGAACTGCCGAAGTTCCTATTCTCTAGAAAGTATAGGAACTTCAGCGCTCATGCACTTGATTCCG
GATCCCCGGGTACCGAGCTCGAATTCACTGGCCGTCGTTTTACAACGTCGTGACTGGGAAAACCCTGGCG
TTACCCAACTTAATCGCCTTGCAGCACATCCCCCTTTCGCCAGCTGGCGTAATAGCGAAGAGGCCCGCAC
CGATCGCCCTTCCCAACAGTTGCGCAGCCTGAATGGCGAATGGCGCCTGATGCGGTATTTTCTCCTTACG
CATCTGTGCGGTATTTCACACCGCATATGGTGCACTCTCAGTACAATCTGCTCTGATGCCGCATAGTTAA
GCCAGCCCCGACACCCGCCAACACCCGCTGACGCGCCCTGACGGGCTTGTCTGCTCCCGGCATCCGCTTA
CAGACAAGCTGTGACCGTCTCCGGGAGCTGCATGTGTCAGAGGTTTTCACCGTCATCACCGAAACGCGCG
AGACGAAAGGGCCTCGTGATACGCCTATTTTTATAGGTTAATGTCATGATAATAATGGTTTCTTAGACGT
CAGGTGGCACTTTTCGGGGAAATGTGCGCGGAACCCCTATTTGTTTATTTTTCTAAATACATTCAAATAT
GTATCCGCTCATGAGACAATAACCCTGATAAATGCTTCAATAATATTGAAAAAGGAAGAGTATGAGTATT
CAACATTTCCGTGTCGCCCTTATTCCCTTTTTTGCGGCATTTTGCCTTCCTGTTTTTGCTCACCCAGAAA
CGCTGGTGAAAGTAAAAGATGCTGAAGATCAGTTGGGTGCACGAGTGGGTTACATCGAACTGGATCTCAA
CAGCGGTAAGATCCTTGAGAGTTTTCGCCCCGAAGAACGTTTTCCAATGATGAGCACTTTTAAAGTTCTG
CTATGTGGCGCGGTATTATCCCGTATTGACGCCGGGCAAGAGCAACTCGGTCGCCGCATACACTATTCTC
AGAATGACTTGGTTGAGTACTCACCAGTCACAGAAAAGCATCTTACGGATGGCATGACAGTAAGAGAATT
ATGCAGTGCTGCCATAACCATGAGTGATAACACTGCGGCCAACTTACTTCTGACAACGATCGGAGGACCG
AAGGAGCTAACCGCTTTTTTGCACAACATGGGGGATCATGTAACTCGCCTTGATCGTTGGGAACCGGAGC
TGAATGAAGCCATACCAAACGACGAGCGTGACACCACGATGCCTGTAGCAATGGCAACAACGTTGCGCAA
ACTATTAACTGGCGAACTACTTACTCTAGCTTCCCGGCAACAATTAATAGACTGGATGGAGGCGGATAAA
GTTGCAGGACCACTTCTGCGCTCGGCCCTTCCGGCTGGCTGGTTTATTGCTGATAAATCTGGAGCCGGTG
AGCGTGGGTCTCGCGGTATC
Features (pLannotate 1.2.2; 14 found; start..end, strand, type, name):
    303..891     +  rep_origin     ori: high-copy-number ColE1/pMB1/pBR322/pUC origin of replication
   1074..1166    +  CDS            lacI (fragment): lac repressor; lacI; The lac repressor binds to the lac operator to inhibit transcription in E. coli. This inhibition can be relieved by adding lactose or isopropyl-β-D-thiogalactopyranoside (IPTG).
   1179..1200    +  protein_bind   CAP binding site: CAP binding activates transcription in the presence of cAMP. E. coli catabolite activator protein
   1215..1245    +  promoter       lac promoter: promoter for the E. coli lac operon
   1253..1269    +  protein_bind   lac operator: The lac repressor binds to the lac operator to inhibit transcription in E. coli. This inhibition can be relieved by adding lactose or isopropyl-β-D-thiogalactopyranoside (IPTG). lac repressor encoded by lacI
   1344..1377    +  protein_bind   FRT (minimal): supports FLP-mediated excision but not integration (Turan and Bode, 2011) FLP recombinase from the Saccharomyces cerevisiae 2μ plasmid
   1490..2224    +  CDS            erm: ERM_STREE - Experimental evidence at protein level: Swiss-Prot protein existence level 1. This protein produces a dimethylation of the adenine residue at position 2085 in 23S rRNA, resulting in reduced affinity between ribosomes and macrolide-lincosamide-streptogramin B antibiotics. From Streptococcus pneumoniae.
   2255..2288    +  protein_bind   FRT (minimal): supports FLP-mediated excision but not integration (Turan and Bode, 2011) FLP recombinase from the Saccharomyces cerevisiae 2μ plasmid
   2310..2336    -  misc_feature   MCS (fragment): pUC18/19 multiple cloning site
   2333..2490    +  CDS            lacZα (fragment): LacZα fragment of β-galactosidase; lacZ fragment
   2496..2595    -  misc_feature   bom (fragment): basis of mobility region from pBR322
   2697..2732    -  CDS            rop (fragment): Rop protein, which maintains plasmids at low copy number; rop
   2827..2931    +  promoter       AmpR promoter: bla
   2932..132     +  CDS            AmpR (across the origin): β-lactamase; bla; confers resistance to ampicillin, carbenicillin, and related antibiotics
