[The description below was written by a language model from this plasmid's Addgene catalogue record and pLannotate feature annotations shown in this document.]
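Description:
pHB1 is a small (about 3.7 kb) pUC19-derived template plasmid for building barcoded gene-deletion constructs for BarSeq experiments. It is not an expression or delivery vector. It is maintained in E. coli at high copy through the pUC/ColE1-type origin and selected with ampicillin via the bla (AmpR) gene and its promoter. The feature table also shows the usual pUC19 remnants around the cloning site: the CAP binding site, lac promoter and lac operator, and fragments of lacZα and the multiple cloning site. Short annotated fragments of lacI, bom and rop are backbone-derived matches rather than functional elements.

The roughly 1 kb insert came from a synthetic gene fragment that was PCR-amplified and cloned between the HindIII and BamHI sites of pUC19, interrupting lacZα. It consists of a custom left linker sequence, an erythromycin resistance cassette flanked by two minimal FRT sites in the same orientation, and a custom spacer sequence. The erm gene encodes a 23S rRNA adenine dimethylase that confers resistance to macrolide, lincosamide and streptogramin B antibiotics. The linker and spacer are not annotated in the feature table but are described in the catalogue entry.

In use, the linker-FRT-erm-FRT-spacer module is amplified from pHB1 as the central selectable segment of a deletion construct. The linker and spacer presumably serve as fixed sequences for joining it to other parts of the construct, although the record does not spell out how they are used or how barcodes are added. Because the FRT sites are directly repeated, FLP recombinase can later excise the erm marker and leave a single FRT scar. The associated publication applied such barcode-tagged deletions to multiplexed competition assays among bacterial strains in a squid light organ colonization model.
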