Addgene plasmid #204668: pHB1
Purpose: pUC19 containing the LL-FRT-erm-FRT-spacer sequence which serves as template for BarSeq deletion constructs
Depositing lab: Mark Mandel. Depositing organization: University of Wisconsin, Madison. Publication: Multiplexed Competition in a Synthetic Squid Light Organ Microbiome Using Barcode-Tagged Gene Deletions. Burgos HL, Burgos EF, Steinberger AJ, Suen G, Mandel MJ. mSystems. 2020 Dec 15;5(6):e00846-20. doi: 10.1128/mSystems.00846-20. PubMed 33323415.
Backbone
  Vector backbone: pUC19
  Backbone size w/o insert (bp): 2686
  Total vector size (bp): 3660
  Modifications to backbone: The insert in pHB1 was constructed using a gBlock gene fragment from IDT (gHB1) encoding a custom Left Linker sequence (ACGAGACGAGCTTCTTATATATGCTTCGCCAG), an Erm-resistance cassette flanked by FRT sites, and a custom spacer sequence (AGCGCTCATGCACTTGATTCC). Oligos HB22 and HB23 were used to PCR amplify the gBlock flanked by HindIII and BamHI sites. This fragment was then cloned into pUC19 that was digested with HindIII/BamHI and treated with Antarctic Phosphatase. HB22: GGTCAGCCTCTAATGGCTCGTAAGATAGTG. HB23: TTGGAGAGCCAGCTGCGTTCGCTAA.
  Vector type: Synthetic Biology
Growth in bacteria
  Bacterial resistance: Ampicillin, 100 μg/mL
  Growth temperature: 37°C
  Growth strain: DH5alpha
  Copy number: High Copy
Gene/Insert
  Gene/Insert name: FRT-erm-FRT (alt names: erythromycin resistance; flippase recognition target)
  Insert size (bp): 998
Terms and licenses: Academic/Nonprofit Terms; Industry Terms: Not Available to Industry
How to cite: pHB1 was a gift from Mark Mandel (Addgene plasmid # 204668 ; http://n2t.net/addgene:204668 ; RRID:Addgene_204668)
